>Addgene plasmid #219340 | SFFV-ATF5-Brd 423 | addgene full sequence | sequence record 450714 | Addgene Long Read Sequencing Result
ATTTATGCAGAGGCCGAGGCCGCCTCGGCCTCTGAGCTATTCCAGAAGTAGTGAGGAGGCTTTTTTGGAG
GCCTAGGGACGTACCCAATTCGCCCTATAGTGAGTCGTATTACGCGCGCTCACTGGCCGTCGTTTTACAA
CGTCGTGACTGGGAAAACCCTGGCGTTACCCAACTTAATCGCCTTGCAGCACATCCCCCTTTCGCCAGCT
GGCGTAATAGCGAAGAGGCCCGCACCGATCGCCCTTCCCAACAGTTGCGCAGCCTGAATGGCGAATGGG
[124 nt withheld, positions 280-403]
C
[91 nt withheld, positions 405-495]
A
[49 nt withheld, positions 497-545]
CCTTTGACGTTGGAGTCCACGTTCTTT
[37 nt withheld, positions 573-609]
ACCCTATCTCGGTCTATTCTTTTGATTTATAAGGGATTTTGCCGATTTCGGCCTATTGGTTAAAAAATGA
GCTGATTTAACAAAAATTTAACGCGAATTTTAACAAAATATTAACGCTTACAATTTAGGTGGCACTTTTC
GGGGAAATGTGCGCGGAACCCCTATTTGTTTATTTTTCTAAATACATTCAAATATGTATCCGCTCATGAG
ACAATAACCCTGATAAATGCTTCAATAATATTGAAAAAGGAAGAGTATGAGTATTCAACATTTCCGTGTC
GCCCTTATTCCCTTTTTTGCGGCATTTTGCCTTCCTGTTTTTGCTCACCCAGAAACGCTGGTGAAAGTAA
AAGATGCTGAAGATCAGTTGGGTGCACGAGTGGGTTACATCGAACTGGATCTCAACAGCGGTAAGATCCT
TGAGAGTTTTCGCCCCGAAGAACGTTTTCCAATGATGAGCACTTTTAAAGTTCTGCTATGTGGCGCGGTA
TTATCCCGTATTGACGCCGGGCAAGAGCAACTCGGTCGCCGCATACACTATTCTCAGAATGACTTGGTTG
AGTACTCACCAGTCACAGAAAAGCATCTTACGGATGGCATGACAGTAAGAGAATTATGCAGTGCTGCCAT
AACCATGAGTGATAACACTGCGGCCAACTTACTTCTGACAACGATCGGAGGACCGAAGGAGCTAACCGCT
TTTTTGCACAACATGGGGGATCATGTAACTCGCCTTGATCGTTGGGAACCGGAGCTGAATGAAGCCATAC
CAAACGACGAGCGTGACACCACGATGCCTGTAGCAATGGCAACAACGTTGCGCAAACTATTAACTGGCGA
ACTACTTACTCTAGCTTCCCGGCAACAATTAATAGACTGGATGGAGGCGGATAAAGTTGCAGGACCACTT
CTGCGCTCGGCCCTTCCGGCTGGCTGGTTTATTGCTGATAAATCTGGAGCCGGTGAGCGTGGGTCTCGCG
GTATCATTGCAGCACTGGGGCCAGATGGTAAGCCCTCCCGTATCGTAGTTATCTACACGACGGGGAGTCA
GGCAACTATGGATGAACGAAATAGACAGATCGCTGAGATAGGTGCCTCACTGATTAAGCATTGGTAACTG
TCAGACCAAGTTTACTCATATATACTTTAGATTGATTTAAAACTTCATTTTTAATTTAAAAGGATCTAGG
TGAAGATCCTTTTTGATAATCTCATGACCAAAATCCCTTAACGTGAGTTTTCGTTCCACTGAGCGTCAGA
CCCCGTAGAAAAGATCAAAGGATCTTCTTGAGATCCTTTTTTTCTGCGCGTAATCTGCTGCTTGCAAACA
AAAAAACCACCGCTACCAGCGGTGGTTTGTTTGCCGGATCAAGAGCTACCAACTCTTTTTCCGAAGGTAA
CTGGCTTCAGCAGAGCGCAGATACCAAATACTGTTCTTCTAGTGTAGCCGTAGTTAGGCCACCACTTCAA
GAACTCTGTAGCACCGCCTACATACCTCGCTCTGCTAATCCTGTTACCAGTGGCTGCTGCCAGTGGCGAT
AAGTCGTGTCTTACCGGGTTGGACTCAAGACGATAGTTACCGGATAAGGCGCAGCGGTCGGGCTGAACGG
GGGGTTCGTGCACACAGCCCAGCTTGGAGCGAACGACCTACACCGAACTGAGATACCTACAGCGTGAGCT
ATGAGAAAGCGCCACGCTTCCCGAAGGGAGAAAGGCGGACAGGTATCCGGTAAGCGGCAGGGTCGGAACA
GGAGAGCGCACGAGGGAGCTTCCAGGGGGAAACGCCTGGTATCTTTATAGTCCTGTCGGGTTTCGCCACC
TCTGACTTGAGCGTCGATTTTTGTGATGCTCGTCAGGGGGGCGGAGCCTATGGAAAAACGCCAGCAACGC
GGCCTTTTTACGGTTCCTGGCCTTTTGCTGGCCTTTTGCTCACATGTTCTTTCCTGCGTTATCCCCTGAT
TCTGTGGATAACCGTATTACCGCCTTTGAGTGAGCTGATACCGCTCGCCGCAGCCGAACGACCGAGCGCA
GCGAGTCAGTGAGCGAGGAAGCGGAAGAGCGCCCAATACGCAAACCGCCTCTCCCCGCGCGTTGGCCGAT
TCATTAATGCAGCTGGCACGACAGGTTTCCCGACTGGAAAGCGGGCAGTGAGCGCAACGCAATTAATGTG
AGTTAGCTCACTCATTAGGCACCCCAGGCTTTACACTTTATGCTTCCGGCTCGTATGTTGTGTGGAATTG
TGAGCGGATAACAATTTCACACAGGAAACAGCTATGACCATGATTACGCCAAGCGCGCAATTAACCCTCA
CTAAAGGGAACAAAAGCTGGAGCTGCAAGCTTAATGTAGTCTTATGCAATACTCTTGTAGTCTTGCAACA
TGGTAACGATGAGTTAGCAACATGCCTTACAAGGAGAGAAAAAGCACCGTGCATGCCGATTGGTGGAAGT
AAGGTGGTACGATCGTGCCTTATTAGGAAGGCAACAGACGGGTCTGACATGGATTGGACGAACCACTGAA
TTGCCGCATTGCAGAGATATTGTATTTAAGTGCCTAGCTCGATACATAAACGGGTCTCTCTGGTTAGACC
AGATCTGAGCCTGGGAGCTCTCTGGCTAACTAGGGAACCCACTGCTTAAGCCTCAATAAAGCTTGCCTTG
AGTGCTTCAAGTAGTGTGTGCCCGTCTGTTGTGTGACTCTGGTAACTAGAGATCCCTCAGACCCTTTTAG
TCAGTGTGGAAAATCTCTAGCAGTGGCGCCCGAACAGGGACTTGAAAGCGAAAGGGAAACCAGAGGAGCT
CTCTCGACGCAGGACTCGGCTTGCTGAAGCGCGCACGGCAAGAGGCGAGGGGCGGCGACTGGTGAGTACG
CCAAAAATTTTGACTAGCGGAGGCTAGAAGGAGAGAGATGGGTGCGAGAGCGTCAGTATTAAGCGGGGGA
GAATTAGATCGCGATGGGAAAAAATTCGGTTAAGGCCAGGGGGAAAGAAAAAATATAAATTAAAACATAT
AGTATGGGCAAGCAGGGAGCTAGAACGATTCGCAGTTAATCCTGGCCTGTTAGAAACATCAGAAGGCTGT
AGACAAATACTGGGACAGCTACAACCATCCCTTCAGACAGGATCAGAAGAACTTAGATCATTATATAATA
CAGTAGCAACCCTCTATTGTGTGCATCAAAGGATAGAGATAAAAGACACCAAGGAAGCTTTAGACAAGAT
AGAGGAAGAGCAAAACAAAAGTAAGACCACCGCACAGCAAGCGGCCGCTGATCTTCAGACCTGGAGGAGG
AGATATGAGGGACAATTGGAGAAGTGAATTATATAAATATAAAGTAGTAAAAATTGAACCATTAGGAGTA
GCACCCACCAAGGCAAAGAGAAGAGTGGTGCAGAGAGAAAAAAGAGCAGTGGGAATAGGAGCTTTGTTCC
TTGGGTTCTTGGGAGCAGCAGGAAGCACTATGGGCGCAGCGTCAATGACGCTGACGGTACAGGCCAGACA
ATTATTGTCTGGTATAGTGCAGCAGCAGAACAATTTGCTGAGGGCTATTGAGGCGCAACAGCATCTGTTG
CAACTCACAGTCTGGGGCATCAAGCAGCTCCAGGCAAGAATCCTGGCTGTGGAAAGATACCTAAAGGATC
AACAGCTCCTGGGGATTTGGGGTTGCTCTGGAAAACTCATTTGCACCACTGCTGTGCCTTGGAATGCTAG
TTGGAGTAATAAATCTCTGGAACAGATTTGGAATCACACGACCTGGATGGAGTGGGACAGAGAAATTAAC
AATTACACAAGCTTAATACACTCCTTAATTGAAGAATCGCAAAACCAGCAAGAAAAGAATGAACAAGAAT
TATTGGAATTAGATAAATGGGCAAGTTTGTGGAATTGGTTTAACATAACAAATTGGCTGTGGTATATAAA
ATTATTCATAATGATAGTAGGAGGCTTGGTAGGTTTAAGAATAGTTTTTGCTGTACTTTCTATAGTGAAT
AGAGTTAGGCAGGGATATTCACCATTATCGTTTCAGACCCACCTCCCAACCCCGAGGGGACCCGACAGGC
CCGAAGGAATAGAAGAAGAAGGTGGAGAGAGAGACAGAGACAGATCCATTCGATTAGTGAACGGATCTCG
ACGGTATCGGTTAACTTTTAAAAGAAAAGGGGGGATTGGGGGGTACAGTGCAGGGGAAAGAATAGTAGAC
ATAATAGCAACAGACATACAAACTAAAGAATTACAAAAACAAATTACAAAAATTCAAAATTTTATCGATC
ACGAGACTAGCCTCGAGCTGGCTGCAGTAACGCCATTTTGCAAGGCATGGAAAAATACCAAACCAAGAAT
AGAGAAGTTCAGATCAAGGGCGGGTACATGAAAATAGCTAACGTTGGGCCAAACAGGATATCTGCGGTGA
GCAGTTTCGGCCCCGGCCCGGGGCCAAGAACAGATGGTCACCGCAGTTTCGGCCCCGGCCCGAGGCCAAG
AACAGATGGTCCCCAGATATGGCCCAACCCTCAGCAGTTTCTTAAGACCCATCAGATGTTTCCAGGCTCC
CCCAAGGACCTGAAATGACCCTGCGCCTTATTTGAATTAACCAATCAGCCTGCTTCTCGCTTCTGTTCGC
GCGCTTCTGCTTCCCGAGCTCTATAAAAGAGCTCACAACCCCTCACTCGGCGCGCCAGTCCTCCGACAGA
CTGAGTCGGCCGGTCGAATCAAGCTTATCGATACCGTCGACGGATCCGCTAGCCCGCGGTTCGAAATGTC
ACTCCTGGCGACCCTGGGGCTGGAGCTGGACAGGGCCCTGCTCCCAGCTAGTGGGCTGGGATGGCTCGTA
GACTATGGGAAACTCCCCCCGGCCCCTGCCCCCCTGGCTCCCTATGAGGTCCTTGGGGGAGCCCTGGAGG
GCGGGCTTCCAGTGGGGGGAGAGCCCCTGGCAGGTGATGGCTTCTCTGACTGGATGACTGAGCGAGTTGA
TTTCACAGCTCTCCTCCCTCTGGAGCCTCCCTTACCCCCCGGCACCCTCCCCCAACCTTCCCCAACCCCA
CCTGACCTGGAAGCTATGGCCTCCCTCCTCAAGAAGGAGCTGGAACAGATGGAAGACTTCTTCCTAGATG
CCCCGCCCCTCCCACCACCCTCCCCGCCGCCACTACCACCACCACCACTACCACCAGCCCCCTCCCTCCC
CCTGTCCCTCCCCTCCTTTGACCTCCCCCAGCCCCCTGTCTTGGATACTCTGGACTTGCTGGCCATCTAC
TGCCGCAACGAGGCCGGGCAGGAGGAAGTGGGGATGCCGCCTCTGCCCCCGCCACAGCAGCCCCCTCCTC
CTTCTCCACCTCAACCTTCTCGCCTGGCCCCCTACCCACATCCTGCCACCACCCGAGGGGACCGCAAGCA
AAAGAAGAGAGACCAGAACAAGTCGGCGGCTCTGAGGTACCGCCAGCGGAAGCGGGCAGAGGGTGAGGCC
CTGGAGGGCGAGTGCCAGGGGCTGGAGGCACGGAATCGCGAGCTGAAGGAACGGGCAGAGTCCGTGGAGC
GCGAGATCCAGTACGTCAAGGACCTGCTCATCGAGGTTTACAAGGCCCGGAGCCAGAGGACCCGTAGCTG
CTAGACCGGTCGGATCCCCCGGGCTGCAGGAATTCGAGCATCTTACCGCCATTTATTCCCATATTTGTTC
TGTTTTTCTTGATTTGGGTATACATTTAAATGTTAATAAAACAAAATGGTGGGGCAATCATTTACATTTT
TAGGGATATGTAATTACTAGTTCAGGTGTATTGCCACAAGACAAACATGTTAAGAAACTTTCCCGTTATT
TACGCTCTGTTCCTGTTAATCAACCTCTGGATTACAAAATTTGTGAAAGATTGACTGATATTCTTAACTA
TGTTGCTCCTTTTACGCTGTGTGGATATGCTGCTTTAATGCCTCTGTATCATGCTATTGCTTCCCGTACG
GCTTTCGTTTTCTCCTCCTTGTATAAATCCTGGTTGCTGTCTCTTTATGAGGAGTTGTGGCCCGTTGTCC
GTCAACGTGGCGTGGTGTGCTCTGTGTTTGCTGACGCAACCCCCACTGGCTGGGGCATTGCCACCACCTG
TCAACTCCTTTCTGGGACTTTCGCTTTCCCCCTCCCGATCGCCACGGCAGAACTCATCGCCGCCTGCCTT
GCCCGCTGCTGGACAGGGGCTAGGTTGCTGGGCACTGATAATTCCGTGGTGTTGTCGGGGAAGCTGACGT
CCTTTGCAATTCGATATCAAGCTGTACCTTCTAGATGTACACGATCATCAGCGCTTCTAGACCAATGACT
TACAAGGCAGCTGTAGATCTTAGCCACTTTTTAAAAGAAAAGGGGGGACTGGAAGGGCTAATTCACTCCC
AACGAAGACAAGATCTGCTTTTTGCTTGTACTGGGTCTCTCTGGTTAGACCAGATCTGAGCCTGGGAGCT
CTCTGGCTAACTAGGGAACCCACTGCTTAAGCCTCAATAAAGCTTGCCTTGAGTGCTTCAAGTAGTGTGT
GCCCGTCTGTTGTGTGACTCTGGTAACTAGAGATCCCTCAGACCCTTTTAGTCAGTGTGGAAAATCTCTA
GCAGTAGTAGTTCATGTCATCTTATTATTCAGTATTTATAACTTGCAAAGAAATGAATATCAGAGAGTGA
GAGGAACTTGTTTATTGCAGCTTATAATGGTTACAAATAAAGCAATAGCATCACAAATTTCACAAATAAA
GCATTTTTTTCACTGCATTCTAGTTGTGGTTTGTCCAAACTCATCAATGTATCTTATCATGTCTGGCTCT
AGCTATCCCGCCCCTAACTCCGCCCATCCCGCCCCTAACTCCGCCCAGTTCCGCCCATTCTCCGCCCCAT
GGCTGACTAATTTTTTTT
Features (pLannotate 1.2.2; 29 found; start..end, strand, type, name):
     94..112     -  promoter       T7 promoter: promoter for bacteriophage T7 RNA polymerase
    120..275     +  CDS            lacZα (fragment): LacZα fragment of β-galactosidase; lacZ fragment
    280..708     +  rep_origin     f1 ori (sequence partly withheld): f1 bacteriophage origin of replication; arrow indicates direction of (+) strand synthesis
    761..865     +  promoter       AmpR promoter: bla
    866..1726    +  CDS            AmpR: β-lactamase; bla; confers resistance to ampicillin, carbenicillin, and related antibiotics
   1897..2485    +  rep_origin     ori: high-copy-number ColE1/pMB1/pBR322/pUC origin of replication
   2668..2760    +  CDS            lacI (fragment): lac repressor; lacI; The lac repressor binds to the lac operator to inhibit transcription in E. coli. This inhibition can be relieved by adding lactose or isopropyl-β-D-thiogalactopyranoside (IPTG).
   2773..2794    +  protein_bind   CAP binding site: CAP binding activates transcription in the presence of cAMP. E. coli catabolite activator protein
   2809..2839    +  promoter       lac promoter: promoter for the E. coli lac operon
   2847..2863    +  protein_bind   lac operator: The lac repressor binds to the lac operator to inhibit transcription in E. coli. This inhibition can be relieved by adding lactose or isopropyl-β-D-thiogalactopyranoside (IPTG). lac repressor encoded by lacI
   2908..2926    +  promoter       T3 promoter: promoter for bacteriophage T3 RNA polymerase
   2954..3180    +  promoter       RSV promoter: Rous sarcoma virus enhancer/promoter
   3181..3361    +  LTR            5' LTR (truncated): truncated 5' long terminal repeat (LTR) from HIV-1
   3408..3533    +  misc_feature   HIV-1 Ψ: packaging signal of human immunodeficiency virus type 1
   3517..3880    +  CDS            HIV-1 gag (fragment): gag protein from human immunodeficiency virus 1; gag
   4026..4259    +  misc_feature   RRE: The Rev response element (RRE) of HIV-1 allows for Rev-dependent mRNA export from the nucleus to the cytoplasm.
   4636..4736    +  CDS            Rev (fragment): human immunodeficiency virus 1 (HIV-1) Rev protein; rev; enhances nuclear export of unspliced and incompletely spliced viral mRNAs
   4755..4872    +  misc_feature   cPPT/CTS: central polypurine tract and central termination sequence of HIV-1
   4906..5307    +  promoter       SFFV promoter: spleen focus-forming virus long terminal repeat (LTR) promoter
   5317..5340    +  misc_feature   MCS (fragment): pBluescript multiple cloning site
   5365..6210    +  CDS            ATF5: ATF5_HUMAN - Also known as ATFX. Experimental evidence at protein level: Swiss-Prot protein existence level 1. Transcription factor that either stimulates or represses gene transcription through binding of different DNA regulatory elements such as cAMP response element (CRE) (consensus: 5'-GTGACGT[AC][AG]-3'), ATF5-specific response element (ARE) (consensus: 5'- C[CT]TCT[CT]CCTT[AT]-3') but also the amino acid response element (AARE), present in many viral and cellular promoters. Critically involved, often in a cell type-dependent manner, in cell survival, proliferation, and differentiation (P
   6221..6246    +  misc_feature   MCS (fragment): pBluescript multiple cloning site
   6246..6305    +  CDS            S (fragment): HBSAG_WHV6 - Experimental evidence at transcript level: Swiss-Prot protein existence level 2. The middle envelope protein plays an important role in the budding of the virion. It is involved in the induction of budding in a nucleocapsid independent way. In this process the majority of envelope proteins bud to form subviral lipoprotein particles of 22 nm of diameter that do not contain a nucleocapsid (By similarity). From Woodchuck hepatitis B virus (isolate w64/pWS23) (WHV).
   6437..6840    +  misc_feature   WPRE: woodchuck hepatitis virus posttranscriptional regulatory element
   6898..6957    +  CDS            nef (fragment): NEF_HV1Z2 - Experimental evidence at protein level: Swiss-Prot protein existence level 1. Extracellular Nef protein targets CD4(+) T-lymphocytes for apoptosis by interacting with CXCR4 surface receptors. From Human immunodeficiency virus type 1 group M subtype D (isolate Z2/CDC-Z34) (HIV-1).
   6959..7192    +  LTR            3' LTR (ΔU3): self-inactivating 3' long terminal repeat (LTR) from HIV-1
   7264..7385    +  polyA_signal   SV40 poly(A) signal: SV40 polyadenylation signal
   7404..7425    +  rep_origin     SV40 ori (fragment): SV40 origin of replication
   7425..73      +  rep_origin     SV40 ori (across the origin): SV40 origin of replication
