[The description below was written by a language model from this plasmid's Addgene catalogue record and pLannotate feature annotations shown in this document.]
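Description:
SFFV-ATF5-Brd 423 is a lentiviral transfer plasmid built on the SFFV-MCS backbone that expresses the human transcription factor ATF5 together with a construct-specific DNA barcode. In bacteria it is maintained through a high-copy ColE1/pUC-type origin and selected with ampicillin via the β-lactamase gene. The backbone also retains pBluescript-derived remnants (f1 ori, lacZα and lac regulatory fragments, T7 and T3 promoters) that play no role in the payload. The sequenced plasmid is about 7.5 kb, consistent with the stated backbone and insert sizes.

The viral portion has a third-generation, self-inactivating layout. An RSV promoter fused to a truncated HIV-1 5′ LTR drives genomic RNA production in packaging cells. It is followed by the Ψ packaging signal with a partial gag region, the Rev response element for Rev-dependent nuclear export, and the cPPT/CTS, which aids transduction. Downstream, the spleen focus-forming virus (SFFV) promoter drives the ATF5 open reading frame, which was cloned between flanking multiple-cloning-site fragments. A WPRE follows to enhance transcript stability and expression. The short annotated woodchuck hepatitis S fragment just upstream of it probably reflects the same woodchuck-derived sequence. According to the depositor, the barcode sits after the WPRE at an XbaI site, although it is not annotated as a separate feature. The cassette ends in a ΔU3 3′ LTR, with an SV40 poly(A) signal and SV40 origin sequence beyond it. No mammalian selection marker or fluorescent reporter is annotated.

The plasmid belongs to a barcoded transcription factor collection for combinatorial screening in immune cell reprogramming. Its position upstream of the 3′ LTR should place the barcode within the transcribed region, which would allow the delivered factor to be identified by sequencing.
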