Addgene plasmid #219340: SFFV-ATF5-Brd 423
Purpose: Transcription factor ATF5 with a specific barcode assigned.
Depositing lab: Filipe Pereira. Depositing organization: Center for Neuroscience and Cell Biology, University of Coimbra. Publication: A combinatorial transcription factor screening platform for immune cell reprogramming. Kurochkin I, Altman AR, Caiado I, Pertiga-Cabral D, Halitzki E, Minaeva M, Zimmermannova O, Henriques-Oliveira L, Klein D, Nair M, Oliveira D, Cajal LR, Knittel R, Feick C, Ringner M, Martin M, Cirovic B, Pires CF, Rosa FF, Sitnicka E, Theis FJ, Pereira CF. Cell Syst. 2026 Jan 21;17(1):101457. doi: 10.1016/j.cels.2025.101457. Epub 2026 Jan 14. PubMed 41539305.
Backbone
  Vector backbone: SFFV-MCS
  Backbone size w/o insert (bp): 6638
  Vector type: Lentiviral
Growth in bacteria
  Bacterial resistance: Ampicillin, 100 μg/mL
  Growth temperature: 37°C
  Growth strain: NEB Stable
  Copy number: High Copy
Gene/Insert
  Gene/Insert name: ATF5
  Species: H. sapiens (human)
  Insert size (bp): 849
  Entrez Gene: ATF5 (a.k.a. ATFX, HMFN0395)
  Promoter: The spleen focus-forming virus (SFFV) promoter
  Cloning method: Restriction Enzyme; 5′ cloning site Bsp119I (not destroyed); 3′ cloning site BstHI (not destroyed)
Terms and licenses: Academic/Nonprofit Terms; Industry Terms: Not Available to Industry
Depositor comments: Barcode sequence cloned into XbaI restriction site. Design of plasmid is as follows: SFFV-[TF sequence]-WPRE-[Barcode sequence].
How to cite: SFFV-ATF5-Brd 423 was a gift from Filipe Pereira (Addgene plasmid # 219340 ; http://n2t.net/addgene:219340 ; RRID:Addgene_219340)
