>Addgene plasmid #219340 | SFFV-ATF5-Brd 423 | depositor partial sequence | sequence record 428500 | TF ORF
ATGTCACTCCTGGCGACCCTGGGGCTGGAGCTGGACAGGGCCCTGCTCCCAGCTAGTGGGCTGGGATGGC
TCGTAGACTATGGGAAACTCCCCCCGGCCCCTGCCCCCCTGGCTCCCTATGAGGTCCTTGGGGGAGCCCT
GGAGGGCGGGCTTCCAGTGGGGGGAGAGCCCCTGGCAGGTGATGGCTTCTCTGACTGGATGACTGAGCGA
GTTGATTTCACAGCTCTCCTCCCTCTGGAGCCTCCCTTACCCCCCGGCACCCTCCCCCAACCTTCCCCAA
CCCCACCTGACCTGGAAGCTATGGCCTCCCTCCTCAAGAAGGAGCTGGAACAGATGGAAGACTTCTTCCT
AGATGCCCCGCCCCTCCCACCACCCTCCCCGCCGCCACTACCACCACCACCACTACCACCAGCCCCCTCC
CTCCCCCTGTCCCTCCCCTCCTTTGACCTCCCCCAGCCCCCTGTCTTGGATACTCTGGACTTGCTGGCCA
TCTACTGCCGCAACGAGGCCGGGCAGGAGGAAGTGGGGATGCCGCCTCTGCCCCCGCCACAGCAGCCCCC
TCCTCCTTCTCCACCTCAACCTTCTCGCCTGGCCCCCTACCCACATCCTGCCACCACCCGAGGGGACCGC
AAGCAAAAGAAGAGAGACCAGAACAAGTCGGCGGCTCTGAGGTACCGCCAGCGGAAGCGGGCAGAGGGTG
AGGCCCTGGAGGGCGAGTGCCAGGGGCTGGAGGCACGGAATCGCGAGCTGAAGGAACGGGCAGAGTCCGT
GGAGCGCGAGATCCAGTACGTCAAGGACCTGCTCATCGAGGTTTACAAGGCCCGGAGCCAGAGGACCCGT
AGCTGCTAG
