>Addgene plasmid #219340 | SFFV-ATF5-Brd 423 | depositor partial sequence | sequence record 428501 | Barcode sequence
TGTACACGATCATCAGCGCT
